Addgene plasmid #59133: pOTTC589 - pAAV c-fos Nuc-eYFP
Purpose: An AAV vector that expresses nuclear localized eYFP under control of the c-fos promoter.
Depositing lab: Brandon Harvey. Depositing organization: National Institute on Drug Abuse (NIDA). Publication: Near-infrared fluorescent protein iRFP713 as a reporter protein for optogenetic vectors, a transgenic Cre-reporter rat, and other neuronal studies. Richie CT, Whitaker LR, Whitaker KW, Necarsulmer J, Baldwin HA, Zhang Y, Fortuno L, Hinkle JJ, Koivula P, Henderson MJ, Sun W, Wang K, Smith JC, Pickel J, Ji N, Hope BT, Harvey BK. J Neurosci Methods. 2017 Jun 1;284:1-14. doi: 10.1016/j.jneumeth.2017.03.020. Epub 2017 Apr 2. PubMed 28380331.
Backbone
  Vector backbone: pOTTC476
  Backbone manufacturer: OTTC/NIDA
  Vector type: Mammalian Expression, AAV
Growth in bacteria
  Bacterial resistance: Ampicillin, 100 μg/mL
  Growth temperature: 30°C
  Growth strain: NEB Stable
  Copy number: Low Copy
Gene/Insert
  Gene/Insert name: Nuclear-localized Enhanced Yellow Fluorescent Protein (alt name: EYFP)
  Promoter: mFos
  Tag / fusion protein: 3xNLS (C terminal on insert)
  Cloning method: Ligation Independent Cloning
  Sequencing primers: 5′ mFos prom F1098 AGGACTTGTCTGAGCGCGTG; 3′ WPRE R1
Terms and licenses: Academic/Nonprofit Terms; Industry Terms: Not Available to Industry
How to cite: pOTTC589 - pAAV c-fos Nuc-eYFP was a gift from Brandon Harvey (Addgene plasmid # 59133 ; http://n2t.net/addgene:59133 ; RRID:Addgene_59133) For viral preps, please replace (Addgene plasmid # 59133) in the above sentence with: (Addgene viral prep # 59133-AAV1)
