[The description below was written by a language model from this plasmid's Addgene catalogue record and pLannotate feature annotations shown in this document.]
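Description:
pOTTC589 - pAAV c-fos Nuc-eYFP is an adeno-associated virus transfer plasmid built on the pOTTC476 backbone and intended for mammalian expression, either directly or after packaging into recombinant AAV. It is maintained in bacteria through a ColE1/pUC-type origin with ampicillin selection (β-lactamase under its own promoter). An f1/M13 phage origin and small remnants of pBR322 bom and rop sequences are also present in the backbone. Although the annotated origin is of the high-copy type, the catalogue lists the plasmid as low copy and propagated in a recombination-deficient strain, which is typical for constructs carrying unstable ITR repeats.

The payload lies between AAV2 inverted terminal repeats, which provide the cis signals for genome replication and encapsidation. Expression is driven by the mouse c-fos (mFos) promoter. The promoter itself is not annotated as a feature, but a short fragment matching the beginning of the mouse Fos coding sequence is detected upstream of the reporter, suggesting that the regulatory fragment extends into the start of the gene. The reporter is EYFP with a C-terminal 3xNLS tag according to the catalogue. The annotation identifies only one SV40 large T antigen NLS copy. It is followed by a WPRE, which enhances transcript stability and expression, and a human growth hormone polyadenylation signal.

Two sequence records of slightly different length are annotated. One shows both ITRs intact, whereas the sequencing-derived record detects only fragments of the upstream ITR, which may reflect difficulty reading this structured repeat or partial loss. Because c-fos is an immediate early gene induced by cellular activation, the vector serves as a nuclear fluorescent reporter of c-fos promoter activity, and the associated publication concerns reporter tools for neuronal studies.
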