Features (pLannotate 1.2.2; 16 found; start..end, strand, type, name):
    558..698     +  CDS            Fos (fragment): FOS_MOUSE - Experimental evidence at protein level: Swiss-Prot protein existence level 1. Nuclear phosphoprotein which forms a tight but non-covalently linked complex with the JUN/AP-1 transcription factor. On TGF-beta activation, forms a multimeric SMAD3/SMAD4/JUN/FOS complex, at the AP1/SMAD-binding site to regulate TGF-beta-mediated signaling (By similarity). Has a critical function in regulating the development of cells destined to form and maintain the skeleton. It is thought to have an important role in signal transduction, cell proliferation and differentiation. In growing cells, activa
   1474..2190    +  CDS            EYFP: EYFP is a basic (constitutively fluorescent) green/yellow fluorescent protein published in 1996, derived from Aequorea victoria. It is reported to be a very rapidly-maturing weak dimer with high acid sensitivity.
   2263..2283    +  CDS            SV40 NLS: nuclear localization signal of SV40 (simian virus 40) large T antigen
   2288..2314    +  misc_feature   MCS (fragment): pBluescript multiple cloning site
   2314..2902    +  misc_feature   WPRE: woodchuck hepatitis virus posttranscriptional regulatory element
   2934..3410    +  polyA_signal   hGH poly(A) signal: human growth hormone polyadenylation signal
   3450..3590    +  repeat_region  AAV2 ITR: inverted terminal repeat of adeno-associated virus serotype 2 inverted
   3595..3646    -  misc_feature   bom (fragment): basis of mobility region from pBR322
   3665..4120    +  rep_origin     f1 ori (sequence partly withheld): f1 bacteriophage origin of replication; arrow indicates direction of (+) strand synthesis
   4121..4170    -  misc_feature   bom (fragment): basis of mobility region from pBR322
   4272..4307    -  CDS            rop (fragment): Rop protein, which maintains plasmids at low copy number; rop
   4402..4506    +  promoter       AmpR promoter: bla
   4507..5367    +  CDS            AmpR: β-lactamase; bla; confers resistance to ampicillin, carbenicillin, and related antibiotics
   5538..6126    +  rep_origin     ori: high-copy-number ColE1/pMB1/pBR322/pUC origin of replication
   6199..6226    +  repeat_region  AAV2 ITR (fragment): inverted terminal repeat of adeno-associated virus serotype 2 inverted
   6255..6282    +  repeat_region  AAV2 ITR (fragment): inverted terminal repeat of adeno-associated virus serotype 2 inverted
>Addgene plasmid #59133 | pOTTC589 - pAAV c-fos Nuc-eYFP | addgene full sequence | sequence record 194626 | Addgene NGS Result
CGGCCGCGGCCCCGGTTCCCCCCCTGCGCTGCACCCTCAGAGTTGGCTGCAGCCGGCGAGCTGTTCCCGT
CAATCCCTCCCTCCTTTACACAGGATGTCCATATTAGGACATCTGCGTCAGCAGGTTTCCACGGCCGGTC
CCTGTTGTTCTGGGGGGGGGACCATCTCCGAAATCCTACACGCGGAAGGTCTAGGAGACCCCCTAAGATC
CCAAATGTGAACACTCATAGGTGAAAGATGTATGCCAAGACGGGGGTTGAAAGCCTGGGGCGTAGAGTTG
ACGACAGAGCGCCCGCAGAGGGCCTTGGGGCGCGCTTCCCCCCCCTTCCAGTTCCGCCCAGTGACGTAGG
AAGTCCATCCATTCACAGCGCTTCTATAAAGGCGCCAGCTGAGGCGCCTACTACTCCAACCGCGACTGCA
GCGAGCAACTGAGAAGACTGGATAGAGCCGGCGGTTCCGCGAACGAGCAGTGACCGCGCTCCCACCCAGC
TCTGCTCTGCAGCTCCCACCAGTGTCTACCCCTGGACCCCTTGCCGGGCTTTCCCCAAACTTCGACCATG
ATGTTCTCGGGTTTCAACGCCGACTACGAGGCGTCATCCTCCCGCTGCAGTAGCGCCTCCCCGGCCGGGG
ACAGCCTTTCCTACTACCATTCCCCAGCCGACTCCTTCTCCAGCATGGGCTCTCCTGTCAACACACAGGT
GAGTTTGGCTTTGTGTAGCCGCCAGGTCCGCGCTGAGGGTCGCCGTGGAGGAGACACTGGGGTGTGACTC
GCAGGGGCGGGGGGGTCTTCCTTTTTCGCTCTGGAGGGAGACTGGCGCGGTCAGAGCAGCCTTAGCCTGG
GAACCCAGGACTTGTCTGAGCGCGTGCACACTTGTCATAGTAAGACTTAGTGACCCCTTCCCGCGCGGCA
GGTTTATTCTGAGTGGCCTGCCTGCATTCTTCTCTCGGCCGACTTGTTTCTGAGATCAGCCGGGGCCAAC
AAGTCTCGAGCAAAGAGTCGCTAACTAGAGTTTGGGAGGCGGCAAACCGCGGCAATCCCCCCTCCCGGGG
CAGCCTGGAGCAGGGAGGAGGGAGGAGGGAGGAGGGTGCTGCGGGCGGGTGTGTAAGGCAGTTTCATTGA
TAAAAAGCGAGTTCATTCTGGAGACTCCGGAGCAGCGCCTGCGTCAGCGCAGACGTCAGGGATATTTATA
ACAAACCCCCTTTCGAGCGAGTGATGCCGAAGGGATAACGGGAACGCAGCAGTAGGATGGAGGGGAAAGG
CTGCGCTGCGGAATTCAAGGGAGGATATTGGGAGAGCTTTTATCTCCGATGAGGTGCATACAGGAAGACA
TAAGCAGTCTCTGACCGGAATGCTTCTCTCTCCCTGCTTCATGCGACACTAGGGCCACTTGCTCCACCTG
TGTCTGGAACCTCCTCGCTCACCTCCGCTTTCCTCTTTTTGTTTTGTTTCAGGACTTTTGCGCAGATCTC
TCCATGGTGAGCAAGGGCGAGGAGCTGTTCACCGGGGTGGTGCCCATCCTGGTCGAGCTGGACGGCGACG
TAAACGGCCACAAGTTCAGCGTGTCCGGCGAGGGCGAGGGCGATGCCACCTACGGCAAGCTGACCCTGAA
GTTCATCTGCACCACCGGCAAGCTGCCCGTGCCCTGGCCCACCCTCGTGACCACCTTCGGCTACGGCCTG
CAGTGCTTCGCCCGCTACCCCGACCACATGAAGCAGCACGACTTCTTCAAGTCCGCCATGCCCGAAGGCT
ACGTCCAGGAGCGCACCATCTTCTTCAAGGACGACGGCAACTACAAGACCCGCGCCGAGGTGAAGTTCGA
GGGCGACACCCTGGTGAACCGCATCGAGCTGAAGGGCATCGACTTCAAGGAGGACGGCAACATCCTGGGG
CACAAGCTGGAGTACAACTACAACAGCCACAACGTCTATATCATGGCCGACAAGCAGAAGAACGGCATCA
AGGTGAACTTCAAGATCCGCCACAACATCGAGGACGGCAGCGTGCAGCTCGCCGACCACTACCAGCAGAA
CACCCCCATCGGCGACGGCCCCGTGCTGCTGCCCGACAACCACTACCTGAGCTACCAGTCCGCCCTGAGC
AAAGACCCCAACGAGAAGCGCGATCACATGGTCCTGCTGGAGTTCGTGACCGCCGCCGGGATCACTCTCG
GCATGGACGAGCTGTACAAGTCCGGCCTGCGCAGCCGCGCCGACCCAAAAAAGAAGCGCAAGGTAGACCC
CAAGAAGAAGCGCAAGGTAGATCCAAAAAAGAAGAGAAAGGTATGATAGGAATTCGATATCAAGCTTATC
GATAATCAACCTCTGGATTACAAAATTTGTGAAAGATTGACTGGTATTCTTAACTATGTTGCTCCTTTTA
CGCTATGTGGATACGCTGCTTTAATGCCTTTGTATCATGCTATTGCTTCCCGTATGGCTTTCATTTTCTC
CTCCTTGTATAAATCCTGGTTGCTGTCTCTTTATGAGGAGTTGTGGCCCGTTGTCAGGCAACGTGGCGTG
GTGTGCACTGTGTTTGCTGACGCAACCCCCACTGGTTGGGGCATTGCCACCACCTGTCAGCTCCTTTCCG
GAACTTTCGCTTTCCCCCTCCCTATTGCCACGGCGGAACTCATCGCCGCCTGCCTTGCCCGCTGCTGGAC
AGGGGCTCGGCTGTTGGGCACTGACAATTCCGTGGTGTTGTCGGGGAAATCATCGTCCTTTCCTTGGCTG
CTCGCCTATGTTGCCACCTGGATTCTGCGCGGGACGTCCTTCTGCTACGTCCCTTCGGCCCTCAATCCAG
CGGACCTTCCTTCCCGCGGCCTGCTGCCGGCTCTGCGGCCTCTTCCGCGTCTTCGCCTTCGCCCTCAGAC
GAGTCGGATCTCCCTTTGGGCCGCCTCCCCGCATCGATACCGAGCGCTGCTCGAGAGATCTACGGGTGGC
ATCCCTGTGACCCCTCCCCAGTGCCTCTCCTGGCCCTGGAAGTTGCCACTCCAGTGCCCACCAGCCTTGT
CCTAATAAAATTAAGTTGCATCATTTTGTCTGACTAGGTGTCCTTCTATAATATTATGGGGTGGAGGGGG
GTGGTATGGAGCAAGGGGCAAGTTGGGAAGACAACCTGTAGGGCCTGCGGGGTCTATTGGGAACCAAGCT
GGAGTGCAGTGGCACAATCTTGGCTCACTGCAATCTCCGCCTCCTGGGTTCAAGCGATTCTCCTGCCTCA
GCCTCCCGAGTTGTTGGGATTCCAGGCATGCATGACCAGGCTCAGCTAATTTTTGTTTTTTTGGTAGAGA
CGGGGTTTCACCATATTGGCCAGGCTGGTCTCCAACTCCTAATCTCAGGTGATCTACCCACCTTGGCCTC
CCAAATTGCTGGGATTACAGGCGTGAACCACTGCTCCCTTCCCTGTCCTTCTGATTTTGTAGGTAACCAC
GTGCGGACCGAGCGGCCGCAGGAACCCCTAGTGATGGAGTTGGCCACTCCCTCTCTGCGCGCTCGCTCGC
TCACTGAGGCCGGGCGACCAAAGGTCGCCCGACGCCCGGGCTTTGCCCGGGCGGCCTCAGTGAGCGAGCG
AGCGCGCAGCTGCCTGCAGGGGCGCCTGATGCGGTATTTTCTCCTTACGCATCTGTGCGGTATTTCACAC
CGCATA
[95 nt withheld, positions 3647-3741]
T
[46 nt withheld, positions 3743-3788]
C
[141 nt withheld, positions 3790-3930]
CCTTTGACGTTGGAGTCCACGTTCTTT
[37 nt withheld, positions 3958-3994]
ACTCTATCTCGGGCTATTCTTTTGATTTATAAGGGATTTTGCCGATTTCGGTCTATTGGTTAAAAAATGA
GCTGATTTAACAAAAATTTAACGCGAATTTTAACAAAATATTAACGTTTACAATTTTATGGTGCACTCTC
AGTACAATCTGCTCTGATGCCGCATAGTTAAGCCAGCCCCGACACCCGCCAACACCCGCTGACGCGCCCT
GACGGGCTTGTCTGCTCCCGGCATCCGCTTACAGACAAGCTGTGACCGTCTCCGGGAGCTGCATGTGTCA
GAGGTTTTCACCGTCATCACCGAAACGCGCGAGACGAAAGGGCCTCGTGATACGCCTATTTTTATAGGTT
AATGTCATGATAATAATGGTTTCTTAGACGTCAGGTGGCACTTTTCGGGGAAATGTGCGCGGAACCCCTA
TTTGTTTATTTTTCTAAATACATTCAAATATGTATCCGCTCATGAGACAATAACCCTGATAAATGCTTCA
ATAATATTGAAAAAGGAAGAGTATGAGTATTCAACATTTCCGTGTCGCCCTTATTCCCTTTTTTGCGGCA
TTTTGCCTTCCTGTTTTTGCTCACCCAGAAACGCTGGTGAAAGTAAAAGATGCTGAAGATCAGTTGGGTG
CACGAGTGGGTTACATCGAACTGGATCTCAACAGCGGTAAGATCCTTGAGAGTTTTCGCCCCGAAGAACG
TTTTCCAATGATGAGCACTTTTAAAGTTCTGCTATGTGGCGCGGTATTATCCCGTATTGACGCCGGGCAA
GAGCAACTCGGTCGCCGCATACACTATTCTCAGAATGACTTGGTTGAGTACTCACCAGTCACAGAAAAGC
ATCTTACGGATGGCATGACAGTAAGAGAATTATGCAGTGCTGCCATAACCATGAGTGATAACACTGCGGC
CAACTTACTTCTGACAACGATCGGAGGACCGAAGGAGCTAACCGCTTTTTTGCACAACATGGGGGATCAT
GTAACTCGCCTTGATCGTTGGGAACCGGAGCTGAATGAAGCCATACCAAACGACGAGCGTGACACCACGA
TGCCTGTAGCAATGGCAACAACGTTGCGCAAACTATTAACTGGCGAACTACTTACTCTAGCTTCCCGGCA
ACAATTAATAGACTGGATGGAGGCGGATAAAGTTGCAGGACCACTTCTGCGCTCGGCCCTTCCGGCTGGC
TGGTTTATTGCTGATAAATCTGGAGCCGGTGAGCGTGGGTCTCGCGGTATCATTGCAGCACTGGGGCCAG
ATGGTAAGCCCTCCCGTATCGTAGTTATCTACACGACGGGGAGTCAGGCAACTATGGATGAACGAAATAG
ACAGATCGCTGAGATAGGTGCCTCACTGATTAAGCATTGGTAACTGTCAGACCAAGTTTACTCATATATA
CTTTAGATTGATTTAAAACTTCATTTTTAATTTAAAAGGATCTAGGTGAAGATCCTTTTTGATAATCTCA
TGACCAAAATCCCTTAACGTGAGTTTTCGTTCCACTGAGCGTCAGACCCCGTAGAAAAGATCAAAGGATC
TTCTTGAGATCCTTTTTTTCTGCGCGTAATCTGCTGCTTGCAAACAAAAAAACCACCGCTACCAGCGGTG
GTTTGTTTGCCGGATCAAGAGCTACCAACTCTTTTTCCGAAGGTAACTGGCTTCAGCAGAGCGCAGATAC
CAAATACTGTTCTTCTAGTGTAGCCGTAGTTAGGCCACCACTTCAAGAACTCTGTAGCACCGCCTACATA
CCTCGCTCTGCTAATCCTGTTACCAGTGGCTGCTGCCAGTGGCGATAAGTCGTGTCTTACCGGGTTGGAC
TCAAGACGATAGTTACCGGATAAGGCGCAGCGGTCGGGCTGAACGGGGGGTTCGTGCACACAGCCCAGCT
TGGAGCGAACGACCTACACCGAACTGAGATACCTACAGCGTGAGCTATGAGAAAGCGCCACGCTTCCCGA
AGGGAGAAAGGCGGACAGGTATCCGGTAAGCGGCAGGGTCGGAACAGGAGAGCGCACGAGGGAGCTTCCA
GGGGGAAACGCCTGGTATCTTTATAGTCCTGTCGGGTTTCGCCACCTCTGACTTGAGCGTCGATTTTTGT
GATGCTCGTCAGGGGGGCGGAGCCTATGGAAAAACGCCAGCAACGCGGCCTTTTTACGGTTCCTGGCCTT
TTGCTGGCCTTTTGCTCACATGTCCTGCAGGCAGCTGCGCGCTCGCTCGCTCACTGAGGCCGCCCGGGCG
TCGGGCGACCTTTGGTCGCCCGGCCTCAGTGAGCGAGCGAGCGCGCAGAGAGGGAGTGGCCAACTCCATC
ACTAGGGGTTCCTGCGGCCGCACGCGTAAGCTTTCCTTTAGGAACAGAGGCTTCGAGCCTTTAAGGCTGC
GTACTTGCTTCTCCTAATACCAGAGACTCAAAAAAAAAAAAAAGTTCCAGATTGCTGGACAATGACCCGG
GTCTCATCCCTTGACCCTGGGAACCGGGTCCACATTGAATCAGGTGCGAATGTTCGCTCGCCTTCTCTGC
CTTTCCCGCCTCCCCTCCCC
