Features (pLannotate 1.2.2; 15 found; start..end, strand, type, name):
      1..141     -  repeat_region  AAV2 ITR: inverted terminal repeat of adeno-associated virus serotype 2 inverted
    917..1057    +  CDS            Fos (fragment): FOS_MOUSE - Experimental evidence at protein level: Swiss-Prot protein existence level 1. Nuclear phosphoprotein which forms a tight but non-covalently linked complex with the JUN/AP-1 transcription factor. On TGF-beta activation, forms a multimeric SMAD3/SMAD4/JUN/FOS complex, at the AP1/SMAD-binding site to regulate TGF-beta-mediated signaling (By similarity). Has a critical function in regulating the development of cells destined to form and maintain the skeleton. It is thought to have an important role in signal transduction, cell proliferation and differentiation. In growing cells, activa
   1833..2549    +  CDS            EYFP: EYFP is a basic (constitutively fluorescent) green/yellow fluorescent protein published in 1996, derived from Aequorea victoria. It is reported to be a very rapidly-maturing weak dimer with high acid sensitivity.
   2622..2642    +  CDS            SV40 NLS: nuclear localization signal of SV40 (simian virus 40) large T antigen
   2647..2673    +  misc_feature   MCS (fragment): pBluescript multiple cloning site
   2673..3261    +  misc_feature   WPRE: woodchuck hepatitis virus posttranscriptional regulatory element
   3293..3769    +  polyA_signal   hGH poly(A) signal: human growth hormone polyadenylation signal
   3809..3949    +  repeat_region  AAV2 ITR: inverted terminal repeat of adeno-associated virus serotype 2 inverted
   3954..4005    -  misc_feature   bom (fragment): basis of mobility region from pBR322
   4024..4404    +  rep_origin     M13 ori (sequence partly withheld): M13 bacteriophage origin of replication; arrow indicates direction of (+) strand synthesis
   4480..4529    -  misc_feature   bom (fragment): basis of mobility region from pBR322
   4631..4666    -  CDS            rop (fragment): Rop protein, which maintains plasmids at low copy number; rop
   4761..4865    +  promoter       AmpR promoter: bla
   4866..5726    +  CDS            AmpR: β-lactamase; bla; confers resistance to ampicillin, carbenicillin, and related antibiotics
   5897..6485    +  rep_origin     ori: high-copy-number ColE1/pMB1/pBR322/pUC origin of replication
>Addgene plasmid #59133 | pOTTC589 - pAAV c-fos Nuc-eYFP | analyzer sequence | sequence record 191211
CCTGCAGGCAGCTGCGCGCTCGCTCGCTCACTGAGGCCGCCCGGGCAAAGCCCGGGCGTCGGGCGACCTT
TGGTCGCCCGGCCTCAGTGAGCGAGCGAGCGCGCAGAGAGGGAGTGGCCAACTCCATCACTAGGGGTTCC
TGCGGCCGCACGCGTAAGCTTTCCTTTAGGAACAGAGGCTTCGAGCCTTTAAGGCTGCGTACTTGCTTCT
CCTAATACCAGAGACTCAAAAAAAAAAAAAAAGTTCCAGATTGCTGGACAATGACCCGGGTCTCATCCCT
TGACCCTGGGAACCGGGTCCACATTGAATCAGGTGCGAATGTTCGCTCGCCTTCTCTGCCTTTCCCGCCT
CCCCTCCCCCGGCCGCGGCCCCGGTTCCCCCCCTGCGCTGCACCCTCAGAGTTGGCTGCAGCCGGCGAGC
TGTTCCCGTCAATCCCTCCCTCCTTTACACAGGATGTCCATATTAGGACATCTGCGTCAGCAGGTTTCCA
CGGCCGGTCCCTGTTGTTCTGGGGGGGGGACCATCTCCGAAATCCTACACGCGGAAGGTCTAGGAGACCC
CCTAAGATCCCAAATGTGAACACTCATAGGTGAAAGATGTATGCCAAGACGGGGGTTGAAAGCCTGGGGC
GTAGAGTTGACGACAGAGCGCCCGCAGAGGGCCTTGGGGCGCGCTTCCCCCCCCTTCCAGTTCCGCCCAG
TGACGTAGGAAGTCCATCCATTCACAGCGCTTCTATAAAGGCGCCAGCTGAGGCGCCTACTACTCCAACC
GCGACTGCAGCGAGCAACTGAGAAGACTGGATAGAGCCGGCGGTTCCGCGAACGAGCAGTGACCGCGCTC
CCACCCAGCTCTGCTCTGCAGCTCCCACCAGTGTCTACCCCTGGACCCCTTGCCGGGCTTTCCCCAAACT
TCGACCATGATGTTCTCGGGTTTCAACGCCGACTACGAGGCGTCATCCTCCCGCTGCAGTAGCGCCTCCC
CGGCCGGGGACAGCCTTTCCTACTACCATTCCCCAGCCGACTCCTTCTCCAGCATGGGCTCTCCTGTCAA
CACACAGGTGAGTTTGGCTTTGTGTAGCCGCCAGGTCCGCGCTGAGGGTCGCCGTGGAGGAGACACTGGG
GTGTGACTCGCAGGGGCGGGGGGGTCTTCCTTTTTCGCTCTGGAGGGAGACTGGCGCGGTCAGAGCAGCC
TTAGCCTGGGAACCCAGGACTTGTCTGAGCGCGTGCACACTTGTCATAGTAAGACTTAGTGACCCCTTCC
CGCGCGGCAGGTTTATTCTGAGTGGCCTGCCTGCATTCTTCTCTCGGCCGACTTGTTTCTGAGATCAGCC
GGGGCCAACAAGTCTCGAGCAAAGAGTCGCTAACTAGAGTTTGGGAGGCGGCAAACCGCGGCAATCCCCC
CTCCCGGGGCAGCCTGGAGCAGGGAGGAGGGAGGAGGGAGGAGGGTGCTGCGGGCGGGTGTGTAAGGCAG
TTTCATTGATAAAAAGCGAGTTCATTCTGGAGACTCCGGAGCAGCGCCTGCGTCAGCGCAGACGTCAGGG
ATATTTATAACAAACCCCCTTTCGAGCGAGTGATGCCGAAGGGATAACGGGAACGCAGCAGTAGGATGGA
GGGGAAAGGCTGCGCTGCGGAATTCAAGGGAGGATATTGGGAGAGCTTTTATCTCCGATGAGGTGCATAC
AGGAAGACATAAGCAGTCTCTGACCGGAATGCTTCTCTCTCCCTGCTTCATGCGACACTAGGGCCACTTG
CTCCACCTGTGTCTGGAACCTCCTCGCTCACCTCCGCTTTCCTCTTTTTGTTTTGTTTCAGGACTTTTGC
GCAGATCTCTCCATGGTGAGCAAGGGCGAGGAGCTGTTCACCGGGGTGGTGCCCATCCTGGTCGAGCTGG
ACGGCGACGTAAACGGCCACAAGTTCAGCGTGTCCGGCGAGGGCGAGGGCGATGCCACCTACGGCAAGCT
GACCCTGAAGTTCATCTGCACCACCGGCAAGCTGCCCGTGCCCTGGCCCACCCTCGTGACCACCTTCGGC
TACGGCCTGCAGTGCTTCGCCCGCTACCCCGACCACATGAAGCAGCACGACTTCTTCAAGTCCGCCATGC
CCGAAGGCTACGTCCAGGAGCGCACCATCTTCTTCAAGGACGACGGCAACTACAAGACCCGCGCCGAGGT
GAAGTTCGAGGGCGACACCCTGGTGAACCGCATCGAGCTGAAGGGCATCGACTTCAAGGAGGACGGCAAC
ATCCTGGGGCACAAGCTGGAGTACAACTACAACAGCCACAACGTCTATATCATGGCCGACAAGCAGAAGA
ACGGCATCAAGGTGAACTTCAAGATCCGCCACAACATCGAGGACGGCAGCGTGCAGCTCGCCGACCACTA
CCAGCAGAACACCCCCATCGGCGACGGCCCCGTGCTGCTGCCCGACAACCACTACCTGAGCTACCAGTCC
GCCCTGAGCAAAGACCCCAACGAGAAGCGCGATCACATGGTCCTGCTGGAGTTCGTGACCGCCGCCGGGA
TCACTCTCGGCATGGACGAGCTGTACAAGTCCGGCCTGCGCAGCCGCGCCGACCCAAAAAAGAAGCGCAA
GGTAGACCCCAAGAAGAAGCGCAAGGTAGATCCAAAAAAGAAGAGAAAGGTATGATAGGAATTCGATATC
AAGCTTATCGATAATCAACCTCTGGATTACAAAATTTGTGAAAGATTGACTGGTATTCTTAACTATGTTG
CTCCTTTTACGCTATGTGGATACGCTGCTTTAATGCCTTTGTATCATGCTATTGCTTCCCGTATGGCTTT
CATTTTCTCCTCCTTGTATAAATCCTGGTTGCTGTCTCTTTATGAGGAGTTGTGGCCCGTTGTCAGGCAA
CGTGGCGTGGTGTGCACTGTGTTTGCTGACGCAACCCCCACTGGTTGGGGCATTGCCACCACCTGTCAGC
TCCTTTCCGGGACTTTCGCTTTCCCCCTCCCTATTGCCACGGCGGAACTCATCGCCGCCTGCCTTGCCCG
CTGCTGGACAGGGGCTCGGCTGTTGGGCACTGACAATTCCGTGGTGTTGTCGGGGAAATCATCGTCCTTT
CCTTGGCTGCTCGCCTGTGTTGCCACCTGGATTCTGCGCGGGACGTCCTTCTGCTACGTCCCTTCGGCCC
TCAATCCAGCGGACCTTCCTTCCCGCGGCCTGCTGCCGGCTCTGCGGCCTCTTCCGCGTCTTCGCCTTCG
CCCTCAGACGAGTCGGATCTCCCTTTGGGCCGCCTCCCCGCATCGATACCGAGCGCTGCTCGAGAGATCT
ACGGGTGGCATCCCTGTGACCCCTCCCCAGTGCCTCTCCTGGCCCTGGAAGTTGCCACTCCAGTGCCCAC
CAGCCTTGTCCTAATAAAATTAAGTTGCATCATTTTGTCTGACTAGGTGTCCTTCTATAATATTATGGGG
TGGAGGGGGGTGGTATGGAGCAAGGGGCAAGTTGGGAAGACAACCTGTAGGGCCTGCGGGGTCTATTGGG
AACCAAGCTGGAGTGCAGTGGCACAATCTTGGCTCACTGCAATCTCCGCCTCCTGGGTTCAAGCGATTCT
CCTGCCTCAGCCTCCCGAGTTGTTGGGATTCCAGGCATGCATGACCAGGCTCAGCTAATTTTTGTTTTTT
TGGTAGAGACGGGGTTTCACCATATTGGCCAGGCTGGTCTCCAACTCCTAATCTCAGGTGATCTACCCAC
CTTGGCCTCCCAAATTGCTGGGATTACAGGCGTGAACCACTGCTCCCTTCCCTGTCCTTCTGATTTTGTA
GGTAACCACGTGCGGACCGAGCGGCCGCAGGAACCCCTAGTGATGGAGTTGGCCACTCCCTCTCTGCGCG
CTCGCTCGCTCACTGAGGCCGGGCGACCAAAGGTCGCCCGACGCCCGGGCTTTGCCCGGGCGGCCTCAGT
GAGCGAGCGAGCGCGCAGCTGCCTGCAGGGGCGCCTGATGCGGTATTTTCTCCTTACGCATCTGTGCGGT
ATTTCACACCGCATA
[142 nt withheld, positions 4006-4147]
C
[141 nt withheld, positions 4149-4289]
CCTTTGACGTTGGAGTCCACGTTCTTT
[37 nt withheld, positions 4317-4353]
ACCCTATCTCGGGCTATTCTTTTGATTTATAAGGGATTTTGCCGATTTCGGCCTATTGGTTAAAAAATGA
GCTGATTTAACAAAAATTTAACGCGAATTTTAACAAAATATTAACGTTTACAATTTTATGGTGCACTCTC
AGTACAATCTGCTCTGATGCCGCATAGTTAAGCCAGCCCCGACACCCGCCAACACCCGCTGACGCGCCCT
GACGGGCTTGTCTGCTCCCGGCATCCGCTTACAGACAAGCTGTGACCGTCTCCGGGAGCTGCATGTGTCA
GAGGTTTTCACCGTCATCACCGAAACGCGCGAGACGAAAGGGCCTCGTGATACGCCTATTTTTATAGGTT
AATGTCATGATAATAATGGTTTCTTAGACGTCAGGTGGCACTTTTCGGGGAAATGTGCGCGGAACCCCTA
TTTGTTTATTTTTCTAAATACATTCAAATATGTATCCGCTCATGAGACAATAACCCTGATAAATGCTTCA
ATAATATTGAAAAAGGAAGAGTATGAGTATTCAACATTTCCGTGTCGCCCTTATTCCCTTTTTTGCGGCA
TTTTGCCTTCCTGTTTTTGCTCACCCAGAAACGCTGGTGAAAGTAAAAGATGCTGAAGATCAGTTGGGTG
CACGAGTGGGTTACATCGAACTGGATCTCAACAGCGGTAAGATCCTTGAGAGTTTTCGCCCCGAAGAACG
TTTTCCAATGATGAGCACTTTTAAAGTTCTGCTATGTGGCGCGGTATTATCCCGTATTGACGCCGGGCAA
GAGCAACTCGGTCGCCGCATACACTATTCTCAGAATGACTTGGTTGAGTACTCACCAGTCACAGAAAAGC
ATCTTACGGATGGCATGACAGTAAGAGAATTATGCAGTGCTGCCATAACCATGAGTGATAACACTGCGGC
CAACTTACTTCTGACAACGATCGGAGGACCGAAGGAGCTAACCGCTTTTTTGCACAACATGGGGGATCAT
GTAACTCGCCTTGATCGTTGGGAACCGGAGCTGAATGAAGCCATACCAAACGACGAGCGTGACACCACGA
TGCCTGTAGCAATGGCAACAACGTTGCGCAAACTATTAACTGGCGAACTACTTACTCTAGCTTCCCGGCA
ACAATTAATAGACTGGATGGAGGCGGATAAAGTTGCAGGACCACTTCTGCGCTCGGCCCTTCCGGCTGGC
TGGTTTATTGCTGATAAATCTGGAGCCGGTGAGCGTGGGTCTCGCGGTATCATTGCAGCACTGGGGCCAG
ATGGTAAGCCCTCCCGTATCGTAGTTATCTACACGACGGGGAGTCAGGCAACTATGGATGAACGAAATAG
ACAGATCGCTGAGATAGGTGCCTCACTGATTAAGCATTGGTAACTGTCAGACCAAGTTTACTCATATATA
CTTTAGATTGATTTAAAACTTCATTTTTAATTTAAAAGGATCTAGGTGAAGATCCTTTTTGATAATCTCA
TGACCAAAATCCCTTAACGTGAGTTTTCGTTCCACTGAGCGTCAGACCCCGTAGAAAAGATCAAAGGATC
TTCTTGAGATCCTTTTTTTCTGCGCGTAATCTGCTGCTTGCAAACAAAAAAACCACCGCTACCAGCGGTG
GTTTGTTTGCCGGATCAAGAGCTACCAACTCTTTTTCCGAAGGTAACTGGCTTCAGCAGAGCGCAGATAC
CAAATACTGTCCTTCTAGTGTAGCCGTAGTTAGGCCACCACTTCAAGAACTCTGTAGCACCGCCTACATA
CCTCGCTCTGCTAATCCTGTTACCAGTGGCTGCTGCCAGTGGCGATAAGTCGTGTCTTACCGGGTTGGAC
TCAAGACGATAGTTACCGGATAAGGCGCAGCGGTCGGGCTGAACGGGGGGTTCGTGCACACAGCCCAGCT
TGGAGCGAACGACCTACACCGAACTGAGATACCTACAGCGTGAGCTATGAGAAAGCGCCACGCTTCCCGA
AGGGAGAAAGGCGGACAGGTATCCGGTAAGCGGCAGGGTCGGAACAGGAGAGCGCACGAGGGAGCTTCCA
GGGGGAAACGCCTGGTATCTTTATAGTCCTGTCGGGTTTCGCCACCTCTGACTTGAGCGTCGATTTTTGT
GATGCTCGTCAGGGGGGCGGAGCCTATGGAAAAACGCCAGCAACGCGGCCTTTTTACGGTTCCTGGCCTT
TTGCTGGCCTTTTGCTCACATGT
